>Addgene plasmid #135667 | cTRE-GFP-miR30_shPten.1523 | addgene full sequence | sequence record 325441 | Addgene NGS Result
TCGATCCCCCGGGCTGCAGATCTGTAGGGCGCAGTAGTCCAGGGTTTCCTTGATGATGTCATACTTATCC
TGTCCCTTTTTTTTCCACAGCTCGCGGTTGAGGACAAACTCTTCGCGGTCTTTCCAGTGGGGATCGACGG
TATCGATAAGCTTGCAGATCTGCGACTCTAGAGGATCTGCGACTCTAGAGGATCATAATCAGCCATACCA
CATTTGTAGAGGTTTTACTTGCTTTAAAAAACCTCCCACACCTCCCCCTGAACCTGAAACATAAAATGAA
TGCAATTGTTGTTGTTAACTTGTTTATTGCAGCTTATAATGGTTACAAATAAAGCAATAGCATCACAAAT
TTCACAAATAAAGCATTTTTTTCACTGCATTCTAGTTGTGGTTTGTCCAAACTCATCAATGTATCTTATC
ATGTCTGGATCTGCGACTCTAGAGGATCATAATCAGCCATACCACATTTGTAGAGGTTTTACTTGCTTTA
AAAAACCTCCCACACCTCCCCCTGAACCTGAAACATAAAATGAATGCAATTGTTGTTGTTAACTTGTTTA
TTGCAGCTTATAATGGTTACAAATAAAGCAATAGCATCACAAATTTCACAAATAAAGCATTTTTTTCACT
GCATTCTAGTTGTGGTTTGTCCAAACTCATCAATGTATCTTATCATGTCTGGATCGAGTTTACCACTCCC
TATCAGTGATAGAGAAAAGTGAAAGTCGAGTTTACCACTCCCTATCAGTGATAGAGAAAAGTGAAAGTCG
AGTTTACCACTCCCTATCAGTGATAGAGAAAAGTGAAAGTCGAGTTTACCACTCCCTATCAGTGATAGAG
AAAAGTGAAAGTCGAGTTTACCACTCCCTATCAGTGATAGAGAAAAGTGAAAGTCGAGTTTACCACTCCC
TATCAGTGATAGAGAAAAGTGAAAGTCGAGTTTACCACTCCCTATCAGTGATAGAGAAAAGTGAAAGTCG
AGCTCGGTACCCGGGTCGAGGTAGGCGTGTACGGTGGGAGGCCTATATAAGCAGAGCTCGTTTAGTGAAC
CGTCAGATCGCCTGGAGACGCCATCCACGCTGTTTTGACCTCCATAGAAGACACCGGGACCGATCCAGCC
TCCGCGGCCCCGAATTGACCACCATGGTGAGCAAGGGCGAGGAGCTGTTCACCGGGGTGGTGCCCATCCT
GGTCGAGCTGGACGGCGACGTAAACGGCCACAAGTTCAGCGTGTCTGGCGAGGGCGAGGGCGATGCCACC
TACGGCAAGCTGACCCTGAAGTTCATCTGCACCACCGGCAAGCTGCCCGTGCCCTGGCCCACCCTCGTGA
CCACCCTGACCTACGGCGTGCAGTGCTTCAGCCGCTACCCCGACCACATGAAGCAGCACGACTTCTTCAA
GTCCGCCATGCCCGAAGGCTACGTCCAGGAGCGCACCATCTTCTTCAAGGACGACGGCAACTACAAGACC
CGCGCCGAGGTGAAGTTCGAGGGCGACACCCTGGTGAACCGCATCGAGCTGAAGGGCATCGACTTCAAGG
AGGACGGCAACATCCTGGGGCACAAGCTGGAGTACAACTACAACAGCCACAACGTCTATATCATGGCCGA
CAAGCAGAAGAACGGCATCAAGGCGAACCTCAAGATCCGCCACAACATCGAGGACGGCAGCGTGCAGCTC
GCCGACCACTACCAGCAGAACACCCCCATCGGCGACGGCCCCGTGCTGCTGCCCGACAACCACTACCTGA
GCACCCAGTCCGCCCTGAGCAAAGACCCCAACGAGAAGCGCGATCACATGGTCCTGCTGGAGTTCGTGAC
CGCCGCCGGGATCACTCTCGGCATGGACGAGCTGTACAAGTAATGACGTACGGCGGCCGCCTCGACTAGG
GATAACAGGGTAATTGTTTGAATGAGGCTTCAGTACTTTACAGAATCGTTGCCTGCACATCTTGGAAACA
CTTGCTGGGATTACTTCGACTTCTTAACCCAACAGAAGGCTCGAGAAGGTATATTGCTGTTGACAGTGAG
CGACCAGCTAAAGGTGAAGATATATAGTGAAGCCACAGATGTATATATCTTCACCTTTAGCTGGCTGCCT
ACTGCCTCGGAATTCGAGCAATTATCTTGTTTACTAAAACTGAATACCTTGCTATCTCTTTGATACATTT
TTACAAAGCTGAATTAAAATGGTATAAATTAAATCACTTTTTTCAATTGACGCGTTGAGAACTTCAGGGT
GAGTTTGGGGACCCTTGATTGTTCTTTCTTTTTCGCTATTGTAAAATTCATGTTATATGGAGGGGGCAAA
GTTTTCAGGGTGTTGTTTAGAATGGGAAGATGTCCCTTGTATCACCATGGACCCTCATGATAATTTTGTT
TCTTTCACTTTCTACTCTGTTGACAACCATTGTCTCCTCTTATTTTCTTTTCATTTTCTGTAACTTTTTC
GTTAAACTTTAGCTTGCATTTGTAACGAATTTTTAAATTCACTTTTGTTTATTTGTCAGATTGTAAGTAC
TTTCTCTAATCACTTTTTTTTCAAGGCAATCAGGGTATATTATATTGTACTTCAGCACAGTTTTAGAGAA
CAATTGTTATAATTAAATGATAAGGTAGAATATTTCTGCATATAAATTCTGGCTGGCGTGGAAATATTCT
TATTGGTAGAAACAACTACACCCTGGTCATCATCCTGCCTTTCTCTTTATGGTTACAATGATATACACTG
TTTGAGATGAGGATAAAATACTCTGAGTCCAAACCGGGCCCCTCTGCTAACCATGTTCATGCCTTCTTCT
CTTTCCTACAGCTCCTGGGCAACGTGCTGGTTGTTGTGCTGTCTCATCATTTTGGCAAAGGATTCACTCC
TCAGGTGCAGGCTGCCTATCAGAAGGTGGTGGCTGGTGTGGCCAATGCCCTGGCTCACAAATACCACTGA
GATCGTTTTCCCTCTGCCAAAAATTATGGGGACATCATGAAGCCCCTTGAGCATCTGACTTCTGGCTAAT
AAAGGAAATTTATTTTCATTGCAATAGTGTGTTGGAATTTCTCGATCGCTAGCATCCTAGGCGCGCCACA
TGTGAGCAAAAGGCCAGCAAAAGGCCAGGAACCGTAAAAAGGCCGCGTTGCTGGCGTTTTTCCATAGGCT
CCGCCCCCCTGACGAGCATCACAAAAATCGACGCTCAAGTCAGAGGTGGCGAAACCCGACAGGACTATAA
AGATACCAGGCGTTTCCCCCTGGAAGCTCCCTCGTGCGCTCTCCTGTTCCGACCCTGCCGCTTACCGGAT
ACCTGTCCGCCTTTCTCCCTTCGGGAAGCGTGGCGCTTTCTCATAGCTCACGCTGTAGGTATCTCAGTTC
GGTGTAGGTCGTTCGCTCCAAGCTGGGCTGTGTGCACGAACCCCCCGTTCAGCCCGACCGCTGCGCCTTA
TCCGGTAACTATCGTCTTGAGTCCAACCCGGTAAGACACGACTTATCGCCACTGGCAGCAGCCACTGGTA
ACAGGATTAGCAGAGCGAGGTATGTAGGCGGTGCTACAGAGTTCTTGAAGTGGTGGCCTAACTACGGCTA
CACTAGAAGAACAGTATTTGGTATCTGCGCTCTGCTGAAGCCAGTTACCTTCGGAAAAAGAGTTGGTAGC
TCTTGATCCGGCAAACAAACCACCGCTGGTAGCGGTGGTTTTTTTGTTTGCAAGCAGCAGATTACGCGCA
GAAAAAAAGGATCTCAAGAAGATCCTTTGATCTTTTCTACGGGGTCTGACGCTCAGTGGAACGAAAACTC
ACGTTAAGGGATTTTGGTCATGAGATTATCAAAAAGGATCTTCACCTAGATCCTTTTAAATTAAAAATGA
AGTTTTAAATCAATCTAAAGTATATATGAGTAAACTTGGTCTGACAGTTACCAATGCTTAATCAGTGAGG
CACCTATCTCAGCGATCTGTCTATTTCGTTCATCCATAGTTGCCTGACTCCCCGTCGTGTAGATAACTAC
GATACGGGAGGGCTTACCATCTGGCCCCAGTGCTGCAATGATACCGCGAGACCCACGCTCACCGGCTCCA
GATTTATCAGCAATAAACCAGCCAGCCGGAAGGGCCGAGCGCAGAAGTGGTCCTGCAACTTTATCCGCCT
CCATCCAGTCTATTAATTGTTGCCGGGAAGCTAGAGTAAGTAGTTCGCCAGTTAATAGTTTGCGCAACGT
TGTTGCCATTGCTACAGGCATCGTGGTGTCACGCTCGTCGTTTGGTATGGCTTCATTCAGCTCCGGTTCC
CAACGATCAAGGCGAGTTACATGATCCCCCATGTTGTGCAAAAAAGCGGTTAGCTCCTTCGGTCCTCCGA
TCGTTGTCAGAAGTAAGTTGGCCGCAGTGTTATCACTCATGGTTATGGCAGCACTGCATAATTCTCTTAC
TGTCATGCCATCCGTAAGATGCTTTTCTGTGACTGGTGAGTACTCAACCAAGTCATTCTGAGAATAGTGT
ATGCGGCGACCGAGTTGCTCTTGCCCGGCGTCAATACGGGATAATACCGCGCCACATAGCAGAACTTTAA
AAGTGCTCATCATTGGAAAACGTTCTTCGGGGCGAAAACTCTCAAGGATCTTACCGCTGTTGAGATCCAG
TTCGATGTAACCCACTCGTGCACCCAACTGATCTTCAGCATCTTTTACTTTCACCAGCGTTTCTGGGTGA
GCAAAAACAGGAAGGCAAAATGCCGCAAAAAAGGGAATAAGGGCGACACGGAAATGTTGAATACTCATAC
TCTTCCTTTTTCAATATTATTGAAGCATTTATCAGGGTTATTGTCTCATGAGCGGATACATATTTGAATG
TATTTAGAAAAATAAACAAATAGGGGTTCCGCGCACATTTCCCCGAAAAGTGCCACCTAAATTGTAAGCG
TTAATATTTTGTTAAAATTCGCGTTAAATTTTTGTTAAATCAGCTCATTTTTTAACCAATAGGCCGAAAT
CGGCAAAATCCCTTATAAATCAAAAGAATAGACCGAGATAGGGT
[37 nt withheld, positions 5015-5051]
AAAGAACGTGGACTCCAACGTCAAAGG
[49 nt withheld, positions 5079-5127]
T
[91 nt withheld, positions 5129-5219]
G
[124 nt withheld, positions 5221-5344]
CCCATTCGCCATTCAGGCTGCGCAACTGTTGGGAAGGGCGATCGGTGCGGGCCTCTTCGCTATTACGCCA
GCTGGCGAAAGGGGGATGTGCTGCAAGGCGATTAAGTTGGGTAACGCCAGGGTTTTCCCAGTCACGACGT
TGTAAAACGACGGCCAGTGAATTGTAATACGACTCACTATAGGGCGAATTGGAGCTCCACCGCGGTGGCG
GCCGCTCTAGAACTAGTGGATCCCCCGGGCTGCAGGAATTAATTCGTCGACCTCGAAATTCTACCGGGTA
GGGGAGGCGCTTTTCCCAAGGCAGTCTGGAGCATGCGCTTTAGCAGCCCCGCTGGGCACTTGGCGCTACA
CAAGTGGCCTCTGGCCTCGCACACATTCCACATCCACCGGTAGGCGCCAACCGGCTCCGTTCTTTGGTGG
CCCCTTCGCGCCACCTTCTACTCCTCCCCTAGTCAGGAAGTTCCCCCCCGCCCCGCAGCTCGCGTCGTGC
AGGACGTGACAAATGGAAGTAGCACGTCTCACTAGTCTCGTGCAGATGGACAGCACCGCTGAGCAATGGA
AGCGGGTAGGCCTTTGGGGCAGCGGCCAATAGCAGCTTTGCTCCTTCGCTTTCTGGGCTCAGAGGCTGGG
AAGGGGTGGGTCCGGGGGCGGGCTCAGGGGCGGGCTCAGGGGCGGGGCGGGCGCCCGAAGGTCCTCCGGA
GGCCCGGCATTCTGCACGCTTCAAAAGCGCACGTCTGCCGCGCTGTTCTCCTCTTCCTCATCTCCGGGCC
TTTCGACCTGCATCCATCTAGATCTCGATCGAGCAGCTGAAGCTTATGGAGAAGTTACTATTCCGAAGTT
CCTATTCTCTAGAAAGTATAGGAACT
Features (pLannotate 1.2.2; 24 found; start..end, strand, type, name):
      3..19      +  misc_feature   MCS (fragment): pBluescript multiple cloning site
     25..128     +  misc_feature   Ad SA: adenovirus major late transcript splice acceptor (Friedrich and Soriano, 1991)
    134..154     -  misc_feature   MCS (fragment): pBluescript multiple cloning site
    191..274     +  CDS            large T antigen (fragment): large T antigen from SV40 (simian virus 40)
    297..431     +  polyA_signal   SV40 poly(A) signal: SV40 polyadenylation signal
    445..528     +  CDS            large T antigen (fragment): large T antigen from SV40 (simian virus 40)
    551..685     +  polyA_signal   SV40 poly(A) signal: SV40 polyadenylation signal
    697..967     +  protein_bind   tetracycline response element: contains seven copies of the tetracycline operator tetO tetracycline repressor TetR
    978..995     +  misc_feature   MCS (fragment): pUC18/19 multiple cloning site
   1000..1038    +  promoter       minimal CMV promoter: human cytomegalovirus (CMV) immediate early promoter
   1144..1863    +  CDS            EGFP: the original enhanced GFP (Yang et al., 1996) mammalian codon-optimized
   2116..2210    +  ncRNA          3' miR-30a (fragment): sequence downstream of the 71-nt precursor of the human miR-30a microRNA (Zeng et al., 2002) miRNA
   2239..2811    +  intron         β-globin intron: intron from rabbit β-globin gene
   2815..2937    +  CDS            HBB: HBB_COLGU - Experimental evidence at transcript level: Swiss-Prot protein existence level 2. Involved in oxygen transport from the lung to the various peripheral tissues. From Colobus guereza (Mantled guereza) (Eastern black-and-white colobus monkey).
   3008..3050    +  polyA_signal   β-globin poly(A) signal (fragment): rabbit β-globin polyadenylation signal (Gil and Proudfoot, 1987)
   3139..3727    -  rep_origin     ori: high-copy-number ColE1/pMB1/pBR322/pUC origin of replication
   3898..4758    -  CDS            AmpR: β-lactamase; bla; confers resistance to ampicillin, carbenicillin, and related antibiotics
   4759..4863    -  promoter       AmpR promoter: bla
   4916..5344    -  rep_origin     f1 ori (sequence partly withheld): f1 bacteriophage origin of replication; arrow indicates direction of (+) strand synthesis
   5349..5506    -  CDS            lacZα (fragment): LacZα fragment of β-galactosidase; lacZ fragment
   5509..5527    +  promoter       T7 promoter: promoter for bacteriophage T7 RNA polymerase
   5536..5594    +  misc_feature   MCS (fragment): pBluescript multiple cloning site
   5620..6119    +  promoter       PGK promoter: mouse phosphoglycerate kinase 1 promoter
   6179..2       +  protein_bind   FRT (minimal) (across the origin): supports FLP-mediated excision but not integration (Turan and Bode, 2011) FLP recombinase from the Saccharomyces cerevisiae 2μ plasmid
