[The description below was written by a language model from this plasmid's Addgene catalogue record and pLannotate feature annotations shown in this document.]
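Description:
cTRE-GFP-miR30_shPten.1523 is a mouse targeting plasmid built on the pgkATGfrt backbone and designed to place a doxycycline-inducible GFP-linked shRNA against Pten into embryonic stem (or other) cells by recombination-mediated cassette exchange. In bacteria it is a high-copy plasmid carrying a ColE1/pUC-type origin and an ampicillin resistance gene. It also retains pBluescript-derived remnants, including an f1 origin, a lacZα fragment and a T7 promoter.

The targeting module consists of a mouse PGK promoter followed by an FRT site. In the pgkATGfrt system this is generally used with FLP recombinase to integrate the plasmid at a pre-engineered FRT-bearing genomic locus and restore expression of a promoterless selection marker there; the record itself does not name the acceptor locus or the marker. Downstream of the FRT lie an adenovirus splice acceptor and two tandem SV40 polyadenylation signals, which likely terminate upstream transcripts and insulate the inducible cassette.

The payload is driven by a tetracycline response element with seven tetO copies fused to a minimal CMV promoter, so expression requires a Tet transactivator supplied by the host cells plus doxycycline. This promoter transcribes EGFP followed by the shPten hairpin embedded in a miR-30 context. Only the 3' miR-30a flank is annotated, and the shRNA sequence is listed as unknown. The transcript ends in a rabbit β-globin intron, exon fragment and poly(A) signal. Because GFP and the shRNA share one transcript, fluorescence reports cells in which knockdown is induced. The GFP carries V163A and F165L substitutions, which the depositor states do not impair function.
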