Addgene plasmid #135667: cTRE-GFP-miR30_shPten.1523
Purpose: Introduce Dox-inducible (TRE promoter) GFP cDNA plus miR30-embedded shPten into (ES) cells by recombination-mediated cassette exchange
Depositing lab: Florian Karreth. Depositing organization: H. Lee Moffitt Cancer Center and Research Institute.
Backbone
  Vector backbone: pgkATGfrt
  Backbone manufacturer: Rudolf Jaenisch (Addgene plasmid # 20734)
  Vector type: Mouse Targeting
Growth in bacteria
  Bacterial resistance: Ampicillin, 100 μg/mL
  Growth temperature: 37°C
  Growth strain: DH5alpha
  Copy number: High Copy
Gene/Insert
  Gene/Insert name: shPten
  gRNA/shRNA sequence: unknown
  Species: Synthetic
  Cloning method: Gibson Cloning
Terms and licenses: Academic/Nonprofit Terms; Industry Terms: Not Available to Industry
Depositor comments: GFP; shRNA embedded in miR30 Please note there are 2 mutations-V163A, F165L in GFP. Depositor confirms this does not affect functionality of GFP.
How to cite: cTRE-GFP-miR30_shPten.1523 was a gift from Florian Karreth (Addgene plasmid # 135667 ; http://n2t.net/addgene:135667 ; RRID:Addgene_135667)
